LOCUS       Exported 8323 bp ds-DNA circular SYN 13-MAY-2021
DEFINITION  3rd generation lentiviral gRNA plasmid targeting human LRRK1.
ACCESSION   .
VERSION     .
KEYWORDS    LRRK1 gRNA (BRDN0001148276)
SOURCE      synthetic DNA construct
  ORGANISM  synthetic DNA construct
REFERENCE   1 (bases 1 to 8323)
  AUTHORS   Doench JG, Fusi N, Sullender M, Hegde M, Vaimberg EW, Donovan KF,
            Smith I, Tothova Z, Wilen C, Orchard R, Virgin HW, Listgarten J,
            Root DE
  TITLE     Optimized sgRNA design to maximize activity and minimize off-target
            effects of CRISPR-Cas9.
  JOURNAL   Nat Biotechnol. 2016 Jan 18. doi: 10.1038/nbt.3437.
  PUBMED    26780180
REFERENCE   2 (bases 1 to 8323)
  AUTHORS   .
  TITLE     Direct Submission
  JOURNAL   Exported May 13, 2021 from SnapGene Server 1.1.58
            http://www.snapgene.com
FEATURES             Location/Qualifiers
     source          1..8323
                     /organism="synthetic DNA construct"
                     /mol_type="other DNA"
     promoter        87..1265
                     /label=EF-1-alpha promoter
                     /note="strong constitutive promoter for human elongation
                     factor EF-1-alpha"
     intron          318..1256
                     /label=EF-1-alpha intron A
                     /note="intron upstream of the start codon of human
                     EF-1-alpha"
     primer_bind     1213..1233
                     /label=EF1a-F
                     /note="Human elongation factor-1a promoter, forward primer"
     CDS             1278..1877
                     /codon_start=1
                     /gene="pac from Streptomyces alboniger"
                     /product="puromycin N-acetyltransferase"
                     /label=PuroR
                     /note="confers resistance to puromycin"
                     /translation="MTEYKPTVRLATRDDVPRAVRTLAAAFADYPATRHTVDPDRHIER
                     VTELQELFLTRVGLDIGKVWVADDGAAVAVWTTPESVEAGAVFAEIGPRMAELSGSRLA
                     AQQQMEGLLAPHRPKEPAWFLATVGVSPDHQGKGLGSAVVLPGVEAAERAGVPAFLETS
                     APRNLPFYERLGFTVTADVEVPEGPRTWCMTRKPGA"
     primer_bind     complement(1278..1297)
                     /label=Puro-R
                     /note="Puromycin resistance gene, reverse primer. Also
                     called puro-variant-R"
     primer_bind     1774..1794
                     /label=Puro-F
                     /note="Puromycin resistance gene, forward primer"
     misc_feature    1893..2481
                     /label=WPRE
                     /note="woodchuck hepatitis virus posttranscriptional
                     regulatory element"
     primer_bind     complement(1946..1966)
                     /label=WPRE-R
                     /note="WPRE, reverse primer"
     CDS             complement(2364..2375)
                     /codon_start=1
                     /product="Factor Xa recognition and cleavage site"
                     /label=Factor Xa site
                     /translation="IEGR"
     LTR             2553..2786
                     /label=3' LTR (Delta-U3)
                     /note="self-inactivating 3' long terminal repeat (LTR) from
                     HIV-1"
     polyA_signal    2864..2985
                     /label=SV40 poly(A) signal
                     /note="SV40 polyadenylation signal"
     primer_bind     complement(2901..2920)
                     /label=SV40pA-R
                     /note="SV40 polyA, reverse primer"
     primer_bind     2955..2974
                     /label=EBV-rev
                     /note="SV40 polyA terminator, reverse primer"
     rep_origin      3025..3160
                     /label=SV40 ori
                     /note="SV40 origin of replication"
     primer_bind     3087..3106
                     /label=SV40pro-F
                     /note="SV40 promoter/origin, forward primer"
     primer_bind     complement(3180..3199)
                     /label=T7
                     /note="T7 promoter, forward primer"
     promoter        complement(3181..3199)
                     /label=T7 promoter
                     /note="promoter for bacteriophage T7 RNA polymerase"
     primer_bind     complement(3209..3226)
                     /label=M13 Forward
                     /note="In lacZ gene. Also called M13-F20 or M13 (-21)
                     Forward"
     primer_bind     complement(3209..3225)
                     /label=M13 fwd
                     /note="common sequencing primer, one of multiple similar
                     variants"
     primer_bind     complement(3218..3240)
                     /label=M13/pUC Forward
                     /note="In lacZ gene"
     rep_origin      3367..3822
                     /direction=RIGHT
                     /label=f1 ori
                     /note="f1 bacteriophage origin of replication; arrow
                     indicates direction of (+) strand synthesis"
     primer_bind     complement(3454..3473)
                     /label=F1ori-R
                     /note="F1 origin, reverse primer"
     primer_bind     3664..3685
                     /label=F1ori-F
                     /note="F1 origin, forward primer"
     promoter        3848..3952
                     /gene="bla"
                     /label=AmpR promoter
     CDS             3953..4813
                     /codon_start=1
                     /gene="bla"
                     /product="beta-lactamase"
                     /label=AmpR
                     /note="confers resistance to ampicillin, carbenicillin, and
                     related antibiotics"
                     /translation="MSIQHFRVALIPFFAAFCLPVFAHPETLVKVKDAEDQLGARVGYI
                     ELDLNSGKILESFRPEERFPMMSTFKVLLCGAVLSRIDAGQEQLGRRIHYSQNDLVEYS
                     PVTEKHLTDGMTVRELCSAAITMSDNTAANLLLTTIGGPKELTAFLHNMGDHVTRLDRW
                     EPELNEAIPNDERDTTMPVAMATTLRKLLTGELLTLASRQQLIDWMEADKVAGPLLRSA
                     LPAGWFIADKSGAGERGSRGIIAALGPDGKPSRIVVIYTTGSQATMDERNRQIAEIGAS
                     LIKHW"
     primer_bind     complement(4171..4190)
                     /label=Amp-R
                     /note="Ampicillin resistance gene, reverse primer"
     rep_origin      4984..5572
                     /direction=RIGHT
                     /label=ori
                     /note="high-copy-number ColE1/pMB1/pBR322/pUC origin of
                     replication"
     primer_bind     5473..5492
                     /label=pBR322ori-F
                     /note="pBR322 origin, forward primer"
     primer_bind     5726..5743
                     /label=L4440
                     /note="L4440 vector, forward primer"
     protein_bind    5860..5881
                     /label=CAP binding site
                     /bound_moiety="E. coli catabolite activator protein"
                     /note="CAP binding activates transcription in the presence
                     of cAMP."
     promoter        5896..5926
                     /label=lac promoter
                     /note="promoter for the E. coli lac operon"
     protein_bind    5934..5950
                     /label=lac operator
                     /bound_moiety="lac repressor encoded by lacI"
                     /note="The lac repressor binds to the lac operator to
                     inhibit transcription in E. coli. This inhibition can be
                     relieved by adding lactose or
                     isopropyl-beta-D-thiogalactopyranoside (IPTG)."
     primer_bind     5939..5961
                     /label=M13/pUC Reverse
                     /note="In lacZ gene"
     primer_bind     5958..5974
                     /label=M13 rev
                     /note="common sequencing primer, one of multiple similar
                     variants"
     primer_bind     5958..5974
                     /label=M13 Reverse
                     /note="In lacZ gene. Also called M13-rev"
     primer_bind     5993..6013
                     /label=T3
                     /note="T3 promoter, forward primer"
     promoter        5995..6013
                     /label=T3 promoter
                     /note="promoter for bacteriophage T3 RNA polymerase"
     promoter        6041..6267
                     /label=RSV promoter
                     /note="Rous sarcoma virus enhancer/promoter"
     LTR             6268..6448
                     /label=5' LTR (truncated)
                     /note="truncated 5' long terminal repeat (LTR) from HIV-1"
     misc_feature    6495..6620
                     /label=HIV-1 Psi
                     /note="packaging signal of human immunodeficiency virus
                     type 1"
     misc_feature    7113..7346
                     /label=RRE
                     /note="The Rev response element (RRE) of HIV-1 allows for
                     Rev-dependent mRNA export from the nucleus to the
                     cytoplasm."
     CDS             7531..7575
                     /codon_start=1
                     /product="antigenic peptide corresponding to amino acids
                     655 to 669 of the HIV envelope protein gp41 (Lutje Hulsik
                     et al., 2013)"
                     /label=gp41 peptide
                     /note="recognized by the 2H10 single-chain llama nanobody"
                     /translation="KNEQELLELDKWASL"
     promoter        7753..7993
                     /label=U6 promoter
                     /note="RNA polymerase III promoter for human U6 snRNA"
     primer_bind     7753..7773
                     /label=hU6-F
                     /note="Human U6 promoter, forward primer"
     primer_bind     7924..7943
                     /label=LKO.1 5'
                     /note="Human U6 promoter, forward primer"
     misc_RNA        8023..8098
                     /label=gRNA scaffold
                     /note="guide RNA scaffold for the Streptococcus pyogenes
                     CRISPR/Cas9 system"
     misc_feature    8154..8271
                     /label=cPPT/CTS
                     /note="central polypurine tract and central termination
                     sequence of HIV-1"
ORIGIN
        1 cccgggtgca aagatggata aagttttaaa cagagaggaa tctttgcagc taatggacct
       61 tctaggtctt gaaaggagtg ggaattggct ccggtgcccg tcagtgggca gagcgcacat
      121 cgcccacagt ccccgagaag ttggggggag gggtcggcaa ttgatccggt gcctagagaa
      181 ggtggcgcgg ggtaaactgg gaaagtgatg tcgtgtactg gctccgcctt tttcccgagg
      241 gtgggggaga accgtatata agtgcagtag tcgccgtgaa cgttcttttt cgcaacgggt
      301 ttgccgccag aacacaggta agtgccgtgt gtggttcccg cgggcctggc ctctttacgg
      361 gttatggccc ttgcgtgcct tgaattactt ccacctggct gcagtacgtg attcttgatc
      421 ccgagcttcg ggttggaagt gggtgggaga gttcgaggcc ttgcgcttaa ggagcccctt
      481 cgcctcgtgc ttgagttgag gcctggcctg ggcgctgggg ccgccgcgtg cgaatctggt
      541 ggcaccttcg cgcctgtctc gctgctttcg ataagtctct agccatttaa aatttttgat
      601 gacctgctgc gacgcttttt ttctggcaag atagtcttgt aaatgcgggc caagatctgc
      661 acactggtat ttcggttttt ggggccgcgg gcggcgacgg ggcccgtgcg tcccagcgca
      721 catgttcggc gaggcggggc ctgcgagcgc ggccaccgag aatcggacgg gggtagtctc
      781 aagctggccg gcctgctctg gtgcctggcc tcgcgccgcc gtgtatcgcc ccgccctggg
      841 cggcaaggct ggcccggtcg gcaccagttg cgtgagcgga aagatggccg cttcccggcc
      901 ctgctgcagg gagctcaaaa tggaggacgc ggcgctcggg agagcgggcg ggtgagtcac
      961 ccacacaaag gaaaagggcc tttccgtcct cagccgtcgc ttcatgtgac tccacggagt
     1021 accgggcgcc gtccaggcac ctcgattagt tctcgagctt ttggagtacg tcgtctttag
     1081 gttgggggga ggggttttat gcgatggagt ttccccacac tgagtgggtg gagactgaag
     1141 ttaggccagc ttggcacttg atgtaattct ccttggaatt tgcccttttt gagtttggat
     1201 cttggttcat tctcaagcct cagacagtgg ttcaaagttt ttttcttcca tttcaggtgt
     1261 cgtgacgtac ggccaccatg accgagtaca agcccacggt gcgcctcgcc acccgcgacg
     1321 acgtccccag ggccgtacgc accctcgccg ccgcgttcgc cgactacccc gccacgcgcc
     1381 acaccgtcga tccggaccgc cacatcgagc gggtcaccga gctgcaagaa ctcttcctca
     1441 cgcgcgtcgg gctcgacatc ggcaaggtgt gggtcgcgga cgacggcgcc gccgtggcgg
     1501 tctggaccac gccggagagc gtcgaagcgg gggcggtgtt cgccgagatc ggcccgcgca
     1561 tggccgagtt gagcggttcc cggctggccg cgcagcaaca gatggaaggc ctcctggcgc
     1621 cgcaccggcc caaggagccc gcgtggttcc tggccaccgt cggagtctcg cccgaccacc
     1681 agggcaaggg tctgggcagc gccgtcgtgc tccccggagt ggaggcggcc gagcgcgccg
     1741 gggtgcccgc cttcctggag acctccgcgc cccgcaacct ccccttctac gagcggctcg
     1801 gcttcaccgt caccgccgac gtcgaggtgc ccgaaggacc gcgcacctgg tgcatgaccc
     1861 gcaagcccgg tgcctgaacg cgttaagtcg acaatcaacc tctggattac aaaatttgtg
     1921 aaagattgac tggtattctt aactatgttg ctccttttac gctatgtgga tacgctgctt
     1981 taatgccttt gtatcatgct attgcttccc gtatggcttt cattttctcc tccttgtata
     2041 aatcctggtt gctgtctctt tatgaggagt tgtggcccgt tgtcaggcaa cgtggcgtgg
     2101 tgtgcactgt gtttgctgac gcaaccccca ctggttgggg cattgccacc acctgtcagc
     2161 tcctttccgg gactttcgct ttccccctcc ctattgccac ggcggaactc atcgccgcct
     2221 gccttgcccg ctgctggaca ggggctcggc tgttgggcac tgacaattcc gtggtgttgt
     2281 cggggaaatc atcgtccttt ccttggctgc tcgcctgtgt tgccacctgg attctgcgcg
     2341 ggacgtcctt ctgctacgtc ccttcggccc tcaatccagc ggaccttcct tcccgcggcc
     2401 tgctgccggc tctgcggcct cttccgcgtc ttcgccttcg ccctcagacg agtcggatct
     2461 ccctttgggc cgcctccccg cgtcgacttt aagaccaatg acttacaagg cagctgtaga
     2521 tcttagccac tttttaaaag aaaagggggg actggaaggg ctaattcact cccaacgaag
     2581 acaagatctg ctttttgctt gtactgggtc tctctggtta gaccagatct gagcctggga
     2641 gctctctggc taactaggga acccactgct taagcctcaa taaagcttgc cttgagtgct
     2701 tcaagtagtg tgtgcccgtc tgttgtgtga ctctggtaac tagagatccc tcagaccctt
     2761 ttagtcagtg tggaaaatct ctagcagtac gtatagtagt tcatgtcatc ttattattca
     2821 gtatttataa cttgcaaaga aatgaatatc agagagtgag aggaacttgt ttattgcagc
     2881 ttataatggt tacaaataaa gcaatagcat cacaaatttc acaaataaag catttttttc
     2941 actgcattct agttgtggtt tgtccaaact catcaatgta tcttatcatg tctggctcta
     3001 gctatcccgc ccctaactcc gcccatcccg cccctaactc cgcccagttc cgcccattct
     3061 ccgccccatg gctgactaat tttttttatt tatgcagagg ccgaggccgc ctcggcctct
     3121 gagctattcc agaagtagtg aggaggcttt tttggaggcc tagggacgta cccaattcgc
     3181 cctatagtga gtcgtattac gcgcgctcac tggccgtcgt tttacaacgt cgtgactggg
     3241 aaaaccctgg cgttacccaa cttaatcgcc ttgcagcaca tccccctttc gccagctggc
     3301 gtaatagcga agaggcccgc accgatcgcc cttcccaaca gttgcgcagc ctgaatggcg
     3361 aatgggnnnn nnnnnnnnnn nnnnnnnnnn nnnnnnnnnn nnnnnnnnnn nnnnnnnnnn
     3421 nnnnnnnnnn nnnnnnnnnn nnnnnnnnnn nnnnnnnnnn nnnnnnnnnn nnnnnnnnnn
     3481 nnnnnnnnnn cnnnnnnnnn nnnnnnnnnn nnnnnnnnnn nnnnnnnnnn nnnnnnnnnn
     3541 nnnnnnnnnn nnnnnnnnnn nnnnnnnnnn nnnnnnnnnn nnannnnnnn nnnnnnnnnn
     3601 nnnnnnnnnn nnnnnnnnnn nnnnnnnnnn nncctttgac gttggagtcc acgttcttta
     3661 atagtggact cttgttccaa actggaacaa cactcaaccc tatctcggtc tattcttttg
     3721 atttataagg gattttgccg atttcggcct attggttaaa aaatgagctg atttaacaaa
     3781 aatttaacgc gaattttaac aaaatattaa cgcttacaat ttaggtggca cttttcgggg
     3841 aaatgtgcgc ggaaccccta tttgtttatt tttctaaata cattcaaata tgtatccgct
     3901 catgagacaa taaccctgat aaatgcttca ataatattga aaaaggaaga gtatgagtat
     3961 tcaacatttc cgtgtcgccc ttattccctt ttttgcggca ttttgccttc ctgtttttgc
     4021 tcacccagaa acgctggtga aagtaaaaga tgctgaagat cagttgggtg cacgagtggg
     4081 ttacatcgaa ctggatctca acagcggtaa gatccttgag agttttcgcc ccgaagaacg
     4141 ttttccaatg atgagcactt ttaaagttct gctatgtggc gcggtattat cccgtattga
     4201 cgccgggcaa gagcaactcg gtcgccgcat acactattct cagaatgact tggttgagta
     4261 ctcaccagtc acagaaaagc atcttacgga tggcatgaca gtaagagaat tatgcagtgc
     4321 tgccataacc atgagtgata acactgcggc caacttactt ctgacaacga tcggaggacc
     4381 gaaggagcta accgcttttt tgcacaacat gggggatcat gtaactcgcc ttgatcgttg
     4441 ggaaccggag ctgaatgaag ccataccaaa cgacgagcgt gacaccacga tgcctgtagc
     4501 aatggcaaca acgttgcgca aactattaac tggcgaacta cttactctag cttcccggca
     4561 acaattaata gactggatgg aggcggataa agttgcagga ccacttctgc gctcggccct
     4621 tccggctggc tggtttattg ctgataaatc tggagccggt gagcgtgggt ctcgcggtat
     4681 cattgcagca ctggggccag atggtaagcc ctcccgtatc gtagttatct acacgacggg
     4741 gagtcaggca actatggatg aacgaaatag acagatcgct gagataggtg cctcactgat
     4801 taagcattgg taactgtcag accaagttta ctcatatata ctttagattg atttaaaact
     4861 tcatttttaa tttaaaagga tctaggtgaa gatccttttt gataatctca tgaccaaaat
     4921 cccttaacgt gagttttcgt tccactgagc gtcagacccc gtagaaaaga tcaaaggatc
     4981 ttcttgagat cctttttttc tgcgcgtaat ctgctgcttg caaacaaaaa aaccaccgct
     5041 accagcggtg gtttgtttgc cggatcaaga gctaccaact ctttttccga aggtaactgg
     5101 cttcagcaga gcgcagatac caaatactgt tcttctagtg tagccgtagt taggccacca
     5161 cttcaagaac tctgtagcac cgcctacata cctcgctctg ctaatcctgt taccagtggc
     5221 tgctgccagt ggcgataagt cgtgtcttac cgggttggac tcaagacgat agttaccgga
     5281 taaggcgcag cggtcgggct gaacgggggg ttcgtgcaca cagcccagct tggagcgaac
     5341 gacctacacc gaactgagat acctacagcg tgagctatga gaaagcgcca cgcttcccga
     5401 agggagaaag gcggacaggt atccggtaag cggcagggtc ggaacaggag agcgcacgag
     5461 ggagcttcca gggggaaacg cctggtatct ttatagtcct gtcgggtttc gccacctctg
     5521 acttgagcgt cgatttttgt gatgctcgtc aggggggcgg agcctatgga aaaacgccag
     5581 caacgcggcc tttttacggt tcctggcctt ttgctggcct tttgctcaca tgttctttcc
     5641 tgcgttatcc cctgattctg tggataaccg tattaccgcc tttgagtgag ctgataccgc
     5701 tcgccgcagc cgaacgaccg agcgcagcga gtcagtgagc gaggaagcgg aagagcgccc
     5761 aatacgcaaa ccgcctctcc ccgcgcgttg gccgattcat taatgcagct ggcacgacag
     5821 gtttcccgac tggaaagcgg gcagtgagcg caacgcaatt aatgtgagtt agctcactca
     5881 ttaggcaccc caggctttac actttatgct tccggctcgt atgttgtgtg gaattgtgag
     5941 cggataacaa tttcacacag gaaacagcta tgaccatgat tacgccaagc gcgcaattaa
     6001 ccctcactaa agggaacaaa agctggagct gcaagcttaa tgtagtctta tgcaatactc
     6061 ttgtagtctt gcaacatggt aacgatgagt tagcaacatg ccttacaagg agagaaaaag
     6121 caccgtgcat gccgattggt ggaagtaagg tggtacgatc gtgccttatt aggaaggcaa
     6181 cagacgggtc tgacatggat tggacgaacc actgaattgc cgcattgcag agatattgta
     6241 tttaagtgcc tagctcgata cataaacggg tctctctggt tagaccagat ctgagcctgg
     6301 gagctctctg gctaactagg gaacccactg cttaagcctc aataaagctt gccttgagtg
     6361 cttcaagtag tgtgtgcccg tctgttgtgt gactctggta actagagatc cctcagaccc
     6421 ttttagtcag tgtggaaaat ctctagcagt ggcgcccgaa cagggacttg aaagcgaaag
     6481 ggaaaccaga ggagctctct cgacgcagga ctcggcttgc tgaagcgcgc acggcaagag
     6541 gcgaggggcg gcgactggtg agtacgccaa aaattttgac tagcggaggc tagaaggaga
     6601 gagatgggtg cgagagcgtc agtattaagc gggggagaat tagatcgcga tgggaaaaaa
     6661 ttcggttaag gccaggggga aagaaaaaat ataaattaaa acatatagta tgggcaagca
     6721 gggagctaga acgattcgca gttaatcctg gcctgttaga aacatcagaa ggctgtagac
     6781 aaatactggg acagctacaa ccatcccttc agacaggatc agaagaactt agatcattat
     6841 ataatacagt agcaaccctc tattgtgtgc atcaaaggat agagataaaa gacaccaagg
     6901 aagctttaga caagatagag gaagagcaaa acaaaagtaa gaccaccgca cagcaagcgg
     6961 ccgctgatct tcagacctgg aggaggagat atgagggaca attggagaag tgaattatat
     7021 aaatataaag tagtaaaaat tgaaccatta ggagtagcac ccaccaaggc aaagagaaga
     7081 gtggtgcaga gagaaaaaag agcagtggga ataggagctt tgttccttgg gttcttggga
     7141 gcagcaggaa gcactatggg cgcagcgtca atgacgctga cggtacaggc cagacaatta
     7201 ttgtctggta tagtgcagca gcagaacaat ttgctgaggg ctattgaggc gcaacagcat
     7261 ctgttgcaac tcacagtctg gggcatcaag cagctccagg caagaatcct ggctgtggaa
     7321 agatacctaa aggatcaaca gctcctgggg atttggggtt gctctggaaa actcatttgc
     7381 accactgctg tgccttggaa tgctagttgg agtaataaat ctctggaaca gatttggaat
     7441 cacacgacct ggatggagtg ggacagagaa attaacaatt acacaagctt aatacactcc
     7501 ttaattgaag aatcgcaaaa ccagcaagaa aagaatgaac aagaattatt ggaattagat
     7561 aaatgggcaa gtttgtggaa ttggtttaac ataacaaatt ggctgtggta tataaaatta
     7621 ttcataatga tagtaggagg cttggtaggt ttaagaatag tttttgctgt actttctata
     7681 gtgaatagag ttaggcaggg atattcacca ttatcgtttc agacccacct cccaaccccg
     7741 aggggaccca gagagggcct atttcccatg attccttcat atttgcatat acgatacaag
     7801 gctgttagag agataattag aattaatttg actgtaaaca caaagatatt agtacaaaat
     7861 acgtgacgta gaaagtaata atttcttggg tagtttgcag ttttaaaatt atgttttaaa
     7921 atggactatc atatgcttac cgtaacttga aagtatttcg atttcttggc tttatatatc
     7981 ttgtggaaag gacgaaacac cggatcaatc aaggaattga cggttttaga gctagaaata
     8041 gcaagttaaa ataaggctag tccgttatca acttgaaaaa gtggcaccga gtcggtgctt
     8101 ttttaagctt ggcgtaacta gatcttgaga caaatggcag tattcatcca caattttaaa
     8161 agaaaagggg ggattggggg gtacagtgca ggggaaagaa tagtagacat aatagcaaca
     8221 gacatacaaa ctaaagaatt acaaaaacaa attacaaaaa ttcaaaattt tcgggtttat
     8281 tacagggaca gcagagatcc actttggcgc cggctcgagg ggg
//
