[The description below was written by a language model from this plasmid's Addgene catalogue record and the feature table of its GenBank file.]
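Description:
LRRK1 gRNA (BRDN0001148276) is a third-generation lentiviral CRISPR guide plasmid built on the lentiGuide-Puro backbone, an 8.3 kb circular construct for delivering a single guide RNA against human LRRK1 into mammalian cells. It is propagated in E. coli through a high-copy ColE1/pUC-type origin with ampicillin selection (beta-lactamase). It also carries an f1 origin, an SV40 origin and leftover lac, T7 and T3 cloning-vector elements that play no part in the payload.

The viral genome is transcribed from an RSV promoter fused to a truncated HIV-1 5' LTR, which makes genomic RNA production Tat-independent. It contains the Psi packaging signal, the RRE for Rev-dependent nuclear export and a cPPT/CTS, and it ends in a U3-deleted, self-inactivating 3' LTR followed by an SV40 polyadenylation signal.

Two expression units sit between the LTRs. A human U6 RNA polymerase III promoter drives the LRRK1-targeting spacer joined to the Streptococcus pyogenes Cas9 gRNA scaffold. The spacer was designed against the LRRK1 RefSeq transcript. Downstream, an EF-1-alpha promoter with its first intron expresses puromycin N-acetyltransferase, so transduced cells can be selected with puromycin, and a WPRE enhances transcript expression.

The plasmid does not encode Cas9, so it must be used with a separate Cas9 lentivector or in cells that already express Cas9. It corresponds to a guide from a human kinome gRNA collection and is suited to knocking out LRRK1 in human cells.
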