Addgene plasmid #75716: LRRK1 gRNA (BRDN0001148276)
Purpose: 3rd generation lentiviral gRNA plasmid targeting human LRRK1
Depositing lab: John Doench & David Root. Depositing organization: Broad Institute. Publication: Optimized sgRNA design to maximize activity and minimize off-target effects of CRISPR-Cas9. Doench JG, Fusi N, Sullender M, Hegde M, Vaimberg EW, Donovan KF, Smith I, Tothova Z, Wilen C, Orchard R, Virgin HW, Listgarten J, Root DE. Nat Biotechnol. 2016 Jan 18. doi: 10.1038/nbt.3437. PubMed 26780180.
Backbone
  Vector backbone: lentiGuide-Puro
  Backbone manufacturer: Zhang Lab (Addgene plasmid # 52963)
  Vector type: Mammalian Expression, Lentiviral, CRISPR
  Selectable markers: Puromycin
Growth in bacteria
  Bacterial resistance: Ampicillin, 100 μg/mL
  Growth temperature: 37°C
  Growth strain: DH5alpha
  Copy number: High Copy
Gene/Insert
  Gene/Insert name: LRRK1 (alt names: LRRK1; NM_024652.4)
  gRNA/shRNA sequence: GATCAATCAAGGAATTGACG
  Species: H. sapiens (human)
  Entrez Gene: LRRK1 (a.k.a. OSMD, RIPK6, Roco1)
  Promoter: hU6
  Cloning method: Unknown
  Sequencing primers: 5′ U6-F; 3′ pS2-R
Terms and licenses: Academic/Nonprofit Terms; Industry Terms: Not Available to Industry
Depositor comments: The gRNA was designed to target the following Genbank reference sequence(s): NM_024652.4. Note that this plasmid does NOT contain Cas9. It should be used in conjunction with lentiCas9-Blast (Addgene #52962) or otherwise with cell lines already expressing Cas9. Browse the full kinome gRNA library at http://www.addgene.org/pooled-library/broadgpp-human-kinome/ or visit http://www.broadinstitute.org/rnai/public/ for detailed protocols and information.
How to cite: LRRK1 gRNA (BRDN0001148276) was a gift from John Doench & David Root (Addgene plasmid # 75716 ; http://n2t.net/addgene:75716 ; RRID:Addgene_75716)
