>Addgene plasmid #75716 | LRRK1 gRNA (BRDN0001148276) | depositor partial sequence | sequence record 143176 | Target Sequence
GATCAATCAAGGAATTGACG
