>Addgene plasmid #75716 | LRRK1 gRNA (BRDN0001148276) | addgene partial sequence | sequence record 184425 | hU6-F
ACGTGACGTAGAAAGTAATAATTTCTTGGGTAGTTTGCAGTTTTAAAATTATGTTTTAAAATGGACTATC
ATATGCTTACCGTAACTTGAAAGTATTTCGATTTCTTGGCTTTATATATCTTGTGGAAAGGACGAAACAC
CGGATCAATCAAGGAATTGACGGTTTTAGAGCTAGAAATAGCAAGTTAAAATAAGGCTAGTCCGTTATCA
ACTTGAAAAAGTGGCACCGAGTCGGTGCTTTTTTAAGCTTGGCGTAACTAGATCTTGAGACAAATGGCAG
TATTCATCCACAATTTTAAAAGAAAAGGGGGGATTGGGGGGTACAGTGCAGGGGAAAGAATAGTAGACAT
AATAGCAACAGACATACAAACTAAAGAATTACAAAAACAAATTACAAAAATTCAAAATTTTCGGGTTTAT
TACAGGGACAGCAGAGATCCACTTTGGCGCCGGCTCGAGGGGGCCCGGGTGCAAAGATGGATAAAGTTTT
AAACAGAGAGGAATCTTTGCAGCTAATGGACCTTCTAGGTCTTGAAAGGAGTGGGAATTGGCTCCGGTGC
CCGTCAGTGG
